Addgene plasmid #155681: INTS6
Purpose: For use in RBP tethering screen
Depositing lab: Eugene Yeo. Depositing organization: University of California, San Diego (UCSD). Publication: Large-scale tethered function assays identify factors that regulate mRNA stability and translation. Luo EC, Nathanson JL, Tan FE, Schwartz JL, Schmok JC, Shankar A, Markmiller S, Yee BA, Sathe S, Pratt GA, Scaletta DB, Ha Y, Hill DE, Aigner S, Yeo GW. Nat Struct Mol Biol. 2020 Oct;27(10):989-1000. doi: 10.1038/s41594-020-0477-6. Epub 2020 Aug 17. PubMed 32807991.
Backbone
  Vector backbone: E2.pEF5-DEST-FL-V5-MCP
  Backbone size w/o insert (bp): 7357
  Vector type: Mammalian Expression
Growth in bacteria
  Bacterial resistance: Ampicillin, 100 μg/mL
  Growth temperature: 37°C
  Growth strain: DH5alpha
  Copy number: High Copy
Gene/Insert
  Gene/Insert name: INTS6 (alt name: Accession: BC039829.1)
  Species: H. sapiens (human)
  Insert size (bp): 2664
  Mutation: none
  Entrez Gene: INTS6 (a.k.a. DBI-1, DDX26, DDX26A, DICE1, HDB, INT6, Notchl2)
  Promoter: EF-1a
  Tag / fusion protein: V5-MCP (C terminal on backbone)
  Cloning method: Gateway Cloning
  Sequencing primers: 5′ TAATACGACTCACTATAGGG; 3′ gctcgagtctagagggc
Resource information
  A portion of this plasmid was derived from a plasmid made by: DNASU Plasmid Repository Center for Personalized Diagnostics Biodesign Institute
Terms and licenses: Academic/Nonprofit Terms; Industry Terms: Not Available to Industry
How to cite: INTS6 was a gift from Eugene Yeo (Addgene plasmid # 155681 ; http://n2t.net/addgene:155681 ; RRID:Addgene_155681)
