[The description below was written by a language model from this plasmid's Addgene catalogue record and pLannotate feature annotations shown in this document.]
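Description:
INTS6 is a mammalian expression plasmid built by Gateway recombination into the destination vector E2.pEF5-DEST-FL-V5-MCP. It carries the full-length, unmutated human INTS6 open reading frame, which encodes a subunit of the Integrator complex involved in U1/U2 snRNA transcription and 3' processing. The coding sequence sits between attB1 and attB2 sites left by the Gateway reaction and is driven by the strong constitutive EF-1α promoter. A T7 promoter lies just upstream. Downstream of attB2, the backbone supplies a C-terminal V5 epitope tag followed by the bacteriophage MS2 coat protein (MCP), and the transcript ends at a bovine growth hormone polyadenylation signal. The product is therefore an INTS6-V5-MCP fusion that can be detected through V5 and that binds MS2 stem-loop RNA structures through the coat protein.

The plasmid was deposited for an RNA-binding protein tethering screen. In such assays the MCP moiety recruits the fused protein to a reporter mRNA bearing MS2 hairpins, so that its effect on mRNA stability or translation can be measured. The reporter is not part of this plasmid. Propagation in E. coli relies on a high-copy ColE1/pUC-type origin and ampicillin resistance. The annotated sequence also shows an FRT site immediately upstream of a hygromycin resistance gene with an SV40 polyadenylation signal. That layout is typical of FLP-mediated site-specific integration backbones, where hygromycin resistance is activated on recombination into a genomic FRT site, although the record does not state that it is used this way. The remaining annotations (f1 ori, ble, lacI, and SV40 and CMV fragments) are partial backbone remnants.
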