Features (pLannotate 1.2.2; 24 found; start..end, strand, type, name):
      1..1179    +  promoter       EF-1α promoter: strong constitutive promoter for human elongation factor EF-1α
   1196..1214    +  promoter       T7 promoter: promoter for bacteriophage T7 RNA polymerase
   1294..1311    +  protein_bind   attB1 (fragment): mutant version of attB; core recombination site for the Gateway® BP reaction BP Clonase™
   1317..3977    +  CDS            INTS6: INT6_HUMAN - Also known as DBI1, DDX26, DDX26A. Experimental evidence at protein level: Swiss-Prot protein existence level 1. Component of the Integrator (INT) complex, a complex involved in the small nuclear RNAs (snRNA) U1 and U2 transcription and in their 3'-box-dependent processing. The Integrator complex is associated with the C-terminal domain (CTD) of RNA polymerase II largest subunit (POLR2A) and is recruited to the U1 and U2 snRNAs genes (Probable). Mediates recruitment of cytoplasmic dynein to the nuclear envelope, probably as component of the INT complex (PubMed:23904267). May have
   3979..4003    -  protein_bind   attB2: mutant version of attB; recombination site for the Gateway® BP reaction BP Clonase™
   4128..4169    +  CDS            V5 tag: epitope tag from simian virus 5
   4182..4568    +  CDS            MS2: bacteriophage MS2 coat protein binds to a specific stem-loop structure in the viral RNA (Peabody, 1993)
   4630..4854    +  polyA_signal   bGH poly(A) signal: bovine growth hormone polyadenylation signal
   4858..4879    +  promoter       SV40 promoter (fragment): SV40 enhancer and early promoter
   4900..5133    +  rep_origin     f1 ori (fragment) (sequence partly withheld): f1 bacteriophage origin of replication; arrow indicates direction of (+) strand synthesis
   5138..5185    +  protein_bind   FRT: FLP-mediated recombination occurs in the 8-bp core sequence TCTAGAAA (Turan and Bode, 2011). FLP recombinase from the Saccharomyces cerevisiae 2μ plasmid
   5193..6215    +  CDS            HygR: aminoglycoside phosphotransferase from E. coli; aph(4)-Ia; confers resistance to hygromycin
   6225..6350    +  CDS            ble (fragment): BLE_KLEPN - Experimental evidence at protein level: Swiss-Prot protein existence level 1. Binding protein with a strong affinity to the bleomycin family of antibiotics. Binds to CL990; an antimitotic-antibiotic compound. From Klebsiella pneumoniae.
   6345..6466    +  polyA_signal   SV40 poly(A) signal: SV40 polyadenylation signal
   6539..6555    -  protein_bind   lac operator: The lac repressor binds to the lac operator to inhibit transcription in E. coli. This inhibition can be relieved by adding lactose or isopropyl-β-D-thiogalactopyranoside (IPTG). lac repressor encoded by lacI
   6563..6593    -  promoter       lac promoter: promoter for the E. coli lac operon
   6608..6629    -  protein_bind   CAP binding site: CAP binding activates transcription in the presence of cAMP. E. coli catabolite activator protein
   6642..6734    -  CDS            lacI (fragment): lac repressor; lacI; The lac repressor binds to the lac operator to inhibit transcription in E. coli. This inhibition can be relieved by adding lactose or isopropyl-β-D-thiogalactopyranoside (IPTG).
   6917..7505    -  rep_origin     ori: high-copy-number ColE1/pMB1/pBR322/pUC origin of replication
   7676..8536    -  CDS            AmpR: β-lactamase; bla; confers resistance to ampicillin, carbenicillin, and related antibiotics
   8537..8641    -  promoter       AmpR promoter: bla
   8700..8752    -  misc_feature   bom (fragment): basis of mobility region from pBR322
   8907..8925    +  enhancer       CMV enhancer (fragment): human cytomegalovirus immediate early enhancer
   8950..9016    +  CDS            small t antigen (fragment): SV40 (simian virus 40) small t antigen
>Addgene plasmid #155681 | INTS6 | addgene full sequence | sequence record 376894 | Addgene NGS Result
GGCTCCGGTGCCCGTCAGTGGGCAGAGCGCACATCGCCCACAGTCCCCGAGAAGTTGGGGGGAGGGGTCG
GCAATTGAACCGGTGCCTAGAGAAGGTGGCGCGGGGTAAACTGGGAAAGTGATGTCGTGTACTGGCTCCG
CCTTTTTCCCGAGGGTGGGGGAGAACCGTATATAAGTGCAGTAGTCGCCGTGAACGTTCTTTTTCGCAAC
GGGTTTGCCGCCAGAACACAGGTAAGTGCCGTGTGTGGTTCCCGCGGGCCTGGCCTCTTTACGGGTTATG
GCCCTTGCGTGCCTTGAATTACTTCCACCTGGCTGCAGTACGTGATTCTTGATCCCGAGCTTCGGGTTGG
AAGTGGGTGGGAGAGTTCGAGGCCTTGCGCTTAAGGAGCCCCTTCGCCTCGTGCTTGAGTTGAGGCCTGG
CCTGGGCGCTGGGGCCGCCGCGTGCGAATCTGGTGGCACCTTCGCGCCTGTCTCGCTGCTTTCGATAAGT
CTCTAGCCATTTAAAATTTTTGATGACCTGCTGCGACGCTTTTTTTCTGGCAAGATAGTCTTGTAAATGC
GGGCCAAGATCTGCACACTGGTATTTCGGTTTTTGGGGCCGCGGGCGGCGACGGGGCCCGTGCGTCCCAG
CGCACATGTTCGGCGAGGCGGGGCCTGCGAGCGCGGCCACCGAGAATCGGACGGGGGTAGTCTCAAGCTG
GCCGGCCTGCTCTGGTGCCTGGCCTCGCGCCGCCGTGTATCGCCCCGCCCTGGGCGGCAAGGCTGGCCCG
GTCGGCACCAGTTGCGTGAGCGGAAAGATGGCCGCTTCCCGGCCCTGCTGCAGGGAGCTCAAAATGGAGG
ACGCGGCGCTCGGGAGAGCGGGCGGGTGAGTCACCCACACAAAGGAAAAGGGCCTTTCCGTCCTCAGCCG
TCGCTTCATGTGACTCCACGGAGTACCGGGCGCCGTCCAGGCACCTCGATTAGTTCTCGAGCTTTTGGAG
TACGTCGTCTTTAGGTTGGGGGGAGGGGTTTTATGCGATGGAGTTTCCCCACACTGAGTGGGTGGAGACT
GAAGTTAGGCCAGCTTGGCACTTGATGTAATTCTCCTTGGAATTTGCCCTTTTTGAGTTTGGATCTTGGT
TCATTCTCAAGCCTCAGACAGTGGTTCAAAGTTTTTTTCTTCCATTTCAGGTGTCGTGAGGAATTAGCTT
GGTACTAATACGACTCACTATAGGGAGACCCAAGCTGGCTAGGTAAGCTTGGTACCGAGCTCGGATCCAC
TAGTCCAGTGTGGTGGAATTCTGCAGATATCAACAAGTTTGTACAAAAAAGTTGGCATGCCCATCTTACT
GTTCCTGATAGACACGTCTGCCTCTATGAACCAGCGCAGCCATCTGGGCACCACCTACCTGGACACGGCC
AAAGGCGCGGTAGAGACCTTCATGAAGCTCCGTGCCCGGGACCCTGCCAGCAGAGGAGACAGGTATATGC
TGGTCACTTTCGAAGAGCCGCCCTATGCTATCAAGGCTGGATGGAAAGAAAACCATGCAACGTTTATGAA
TGAATTGAAAAACCTTCAGGCTGAAGGACTTACGACTCTTGGCCAATCCCTAAGGACAGCTTTTGATTTA
TTAAATTTAAATAGATTAGTAACTGGCATAGACAACTATGGGCAGGGAAGAAACCCTTTTTTCTTGGAGC
CAGCAATAATTATCACAATTACTGATGGGAGCAAGTTGACTACCACCAGTGGAGTCCAGGATGAGCTTCA
TTTACCTCTTAATTCTCCTTTGCCTGGAAGTGAATTGACCAAGGAACCTTTTCGTTGGGATCAGAGACTC
TTTGCATTAGTGTTGCGGTTGCCTGGCACCATGTCAGTAGAATCAGAACAGTTGACAGGTGTGCCTTTAG
ATGACTCTGCAATCACACCAATGTGTGAAGTGACAGGCGGCCGTTCATATTCTGTGTGTTCTCCAAGAAT
GCTTAATCAGTGTCTGGAGTCCTTGGTGCAGAAAGTACAAAGTGGGGTGGTAATAAACTTTGAAAAAGCA
GGACCAGATCCTTCCCCTGTAGAAGATGGGCAGCCAGATATATCAAGGCCTTTTGGATCTCAGCCTTGGC
ATAGCTGTCACAAACTCATATATGTCAGACCAAATCCTAAAACTGGGGTTCCTATAGGTCATTGGCCTGT
TCCAGAGTCTTTTTGGCCAGATCAAAATTCGCCAACACTACCACCTCGTACATCTCATCCTGTAGTGAAG
TTTTCCTGTACAGACTGTGAACCAATGGTTATTGATAAACTTCCTTTTGACAAATATGAGTTGGAACCTT
CACCACTGACTCAATTTATCCTGGAAAGGAAATCTCCTCAAACATGTTGGCAGGTGTACGTGAGCAATAG
TGCAAAATACAGTGAACTTGGTCATCCTTTTGGTTACTTGAAAGCCAGTACAGCACTGAACTGTGTCAAC
TTATTTGTGATGCCTTACAATTATCCAGTCCTTCTTCCCCTCTTAGATGACTTGTTTAAAGTGCATAAAG
CAAAACCAACATTGAAGTGGAGACAGTCATTTGAAAGTTATTTGAAGACAATGCCTCCCTACTATCTTGG
GCCCTTGAAGAAAGCTGTTAGGATGATGGGAGCACCTAACCTAATAGCAGACAGTATGGAATATGGACTT
AGTTACAGTGTCATTTCATACCTCAAAAAACTGAGTCAACAGGCCAAAATAGAATCTGATCGAGTCATTG
GATCTGTAGGCAAAAAAGTAGTACAGGAGACTGGAATAAAAGTCCGGAGCCGATCACATGGTTTATCAAT
GGCATATAGGAAAGATTTTCAACAACTCCTCCAGGGAATTTCAGAGGATGTCCCTCACAGACTGCTAGAC
CTTAATATGAAGGAATACACTGGGTTCCAAGTTGCTTTGCTGAATAAGGATTTGAAGCCACAGACATTTA
GAAATGCTTATGACATACCAAGACGAAATCTTTTGGATCACTTAACAAGAATGAGATCTAATCTTTTGAA
GAGCACTCGCAGATTTCTGAAAGGACAGGACGAAGATCAAGTGCACAGTGTTCCTATAGCACAAATGGGG
AACTACCAGGAATACCTCAAGCAAGTACCTTCTCCACTAAGAGAACTTGATCCTGATCAGCCACGAAGGT
TGCATACATTTGGCAACCCCTTTAAGCTGGATAAGAAGGGTATGATGATAGATGAAGCAGATGAATTTGT
GGCTGGACCTCAAAATAAACATAAACGACCCGGAGAACCAAATATGCAAGGGATCCCTAAAAGACGTCGG
TGTATGTCTCCACTACTAAGAGGCAGACAGCAGAATCCTGTTGTAAACAATCATATTGGGGGAAAAGGAC
CACCTGCACCTACAACTCAAGCACAGCCAGATCTTATTAAACCTCTTCCTCTTCATAAAATTTCAGAAAC
CACTAATGATTCGATAATACATGATGTGGTTGAAAATCATGTTGCAGACCAACTTTCATCAGACATTACA
CCAAATGCTATGGATACGGAATTTTCAGCATCTTCTCCAGCCAGTTTACTGGAACGGCCAACCAATCATA
TGGAGGCTCTTGGTCATGACCATTTAGGAACCAATGACCTCACTGTTGGTGGATTTTTAGAAAATCATGA
GGAGCCAAGAGATAAAGAACAATGTGCTGAAGAGAACATACCAGCATCTTCACTCAACAAAGGAAAGAAA
TTGATGCATTGCAGAAGCCATGAAGAGGTCAATACTGAACTAAAAGCACAAATAATGAAAGAGATCCGAA
AGCCAGGAAGAAAATATGAAAGAATCTTCACTTTACTGAAGCATGTGCAAGGCAGTTTACAAACAAGACT
AATATTTTTACAAAATGTCATTAAAGAAGCATCAAGGTTTAAAAAACGAATGCTAATAGAACAACTGGAG
AACTTCTTGGATGAAATTCATCGAAGAGCCAATCAGATCAACCATATTAATAGCAATTACCCAACTTTCT
TGTACAAAGTGGTTGATATCCAGCACAGTGGCGGCCGCTCGAGTCTAGAGGGCCCGCGGTTCGAAACCAG
CGGAGGCGGCGGAAGCGGGGGAGGAGGCAGCGGCGGAGGCGGCAGCGGGGGCGGCGGAAGCGCTACCGGT
AAGCCTATCCCTAACCCTCTCCTCGGTCTCGATTCTACGCGTACCGGTATGGCTTCTAACTTTACTCAGT
TCGTTCTCGTCGACAATGGCGGAACTGGCGACGTGACTGTCGCCCCAAGCAACTTCGCTAACGGGGTCGC
TGAATGGATCAGCTCTAACTCGCGATCACAGGCTTACAAAGTAACCTGTAGCGTTCGTCAGAGCTCTGCG
CAGAATCGCAAATACACCATCAAAGTCGAGGTGCCTAAAGTGGCAACCCAGACTGTTGGTGGTGAAGAGC
TTCCTGTAGCCGGATGGAGATCTTACTTAAATATGGAACTAACCATTCCAATTTTCGCCACGAATTCCGA
CTGCGAGCTTATTGTTAAGGCAATGCAAGGTCTCCTAAAAGATGGAAACCCGATTCCCTCGGCCATCGCG
GCCAACTCCGGCATCTACGGAGGTGGAGGTGGATCTCGTACGGGTTAGTAATGAGTTTAAACCCGCTGAT
CAGCCTCGACTGTGCCTTCTAGTTGCCAGCCATCTGTTGTTTGCCCCTCCCCCGTGCCTTCCTTGACCCT
GGAAGGTGCCACTCCCACTGTCCTTTCCTAATAAAATGAGGAAATTGCATCGCATTGTCTGAGTAGGTGT
CATTCTATTCTGGGGGGTGGGGTGGGGCAGGACAGCAAGGGGGAGGATTGGGAAGACAATAGCAGGCATG
CTGGGGATGCGGTGGGCTCTATGGCTTCTGAGGCGGAAAGAACCAGCTGGGGCTCTAGGGGGTATCCCC
[124 nt withheld, positions 4900-5023]
C
[91 nt withheld, positions 5025-5115]
AGGGTGATGGTTCACGTACCTAGAAGTTCCTATTCCGAAGTTCCTATTCTCTAGAAAGTATAGGAACTTC
CTTGGCCAAAAAGCCTGAACTCACCGCGACGTCTGTCGAGAAGTTTCTGATCGAAAAGTTCGACAGCGTC
TCCGACCTGATGCAGCTCTCGGAGGGCGAAGAATCTCGTGCTTTCAGCTTCGATGTAGGAGGGCGTGGAT
ATGTCCTGCGGGTAAATAGCTGCGCCGATGGTTTCTACAAAGATCGTTATGTTTATCGGCACTTTGCATC
GGCCGCGCTCCCGATTCCGGAAGTGCTTGACATTGGGGAATTCAGCGAGAGCCTGACCTATTGCATCTCC
CGCCGTGCACAGGGTGTCACGTTGCAAGACCTGCCTGAAACCGAACTGCCCGCTGTTCTGCAGCCGGTCG
CGGAGGCCATGGATGCGATCGCTGCGGCCGATCTTAGCCAGACGAGCGGGTTCGGCCCATTCGGACCGCA
AGGAATCGGTCAATACACTACATGGCGTGATTTCATATGCGCGATTGCTGATCCCCATGTGTATCACTGG
CAAACTGTGATGGACGACACCGTCAGTGCGTCCGTCGCGCAGGCTCTCGATGAGCTGATGCTTTGGGCCG
AGGACTGCCCCGAAGTCCGGCACCTCGTGCACGCGGATTTCGGCTCCAACAATGTCCTGACGGACAATGG
CCGCATAACAGCGGTCATTGACTGGAGCGAGGCGATGTTCGGGGATTCCCAATACGAGGTCGCCAACATC
TTCTTCTGGAGGCCGTGGTTGGCTTGTATGGAGCAGCAGACGCGCTACTTCGAGCGGAGGCATCCGGAGC
TTGCAGGATCGCCGCGGCTCCGGGCGTATATGCTCCGCATTGGTCTTGACCAACTCTATCAGAGCTTGGT
TGACGGCAATTTCGATGATGCAGCTTGGGCGCAGGGTCGATGCGACGCAATCGTCCGATCCGGAGCCGGG
ACTGTCGGGCGTACACAAATCGCCCGCAGAAGCGCGGCCGTCTGGACCGATGGCTGTGTAGAAGTACTCG
CCGATAGTGGAAACCGACGCCCCAGCACTCGTCCGAGGGCAAAGGAATAGCACGTACTACGAGATTTCGA
TTCCACCGCCGCCTTCTATGAAAGGTTGGGCTTCGGAATCGTTTTCCGGGACGCCGGCTGGATGATCCTC
CAGCGCGGGGATCTCATGCTGGAGTTCTTCGCCCACCCCAACTTGTTTATTGCAGCTTATAATGGTTACA
AATAAAGCAATAGCATCACAAATTTCACAAATAAAGCATTTTTTTCACTGCATTCTAGTTGTGGTTTGTC
CAAACTCATCAATGTATCTTATCATGTCTGTATACCGTCGACCTCTAGCTAGAGCTTGGCGTAATCATGG
TCATAGCTGTTTCCTGTGTGAAATTGTTATCCGCTCACAATTCCACACAACATACGAGCCGGAAGCATAA
AGTGTAAAGCCTGGGGTGCCTAATGAGTGAGCTAACTCACATTAATTGCGTTGCGCTCACTGCCCGCTTT
CCAGTCGGGAAACCTGTCGTGCCAGCTGCATTAATGAATCGGCCAACGCGCGGGGAGAGGCGGTTTGCGT
ATTGGGCGCTCTTCCGCTTCCTCGCTCACTGACTCGCTGCGCTCGGTCGTTCGGCTGCGGCGAGCGGTAT
CAGCTCACTCAAAGGCGGTAATACGGTTATCCACAGAATCAGGGGATAACGCAGGAAAGAACATGTGAGC
AAAAGGCCAGCAAAAGGCCAGGAACCGTAAAAAGGCCGCGTTGCTGGCGTTTTTCCATAGGCTCCGCCCC
CCTGACGAGCATCACAAAAATCGACGCTCAAGTCAGAGGTGGCGAAACCCGACAGGACTATAAAGATACC
AGGCGTTTCCCCCTGGAAGCTCCCTCGTGCGCTCTCCTGTTCCGACCCTGCCGCTTACCGGATACCTGTC
CGCCTTTCTCCCTTCGGGAAGCGTGGCGCTTTCTCATAGCTCACGCTGTAGGTATCTCAGTTCGGTGTAG
GTCGTTCGCTCCAAGCTGGGCTGTGTGCACGAACCCCCCGTTCAGCCCGACCGCTGCGCCTTATCCGGTA
ACTATCGTCTTGAGTCCAACCCGGTAAGACACGACTTATCGCCACTGGCAGCAGCCACTGGTAACAGGAT
TAGCAGAGCGAGGTATGTAGGCGGTGCTACAGAGTTCTTGAAGTGGTGGCCTAACTACGGCTACACTAGA
AGAACAGTATTTGGTATCTGCGCTCTGCTGAAGCCAGTTACCTTCGGAAAAAGAGTTGGTAGCTCTTGAT
CCGGCAAACAAACCACCGCTGGTAGCGGTGGTTTTTTTGTTTGCAAGCAGCAGATTACGCGCAGAAAAAA
AGGATCTCAAGAAGATCCTTTGATCTTTTCTACGGGGTCTGACGCTCAGTGGAACGAAAACTCACGTTAA
GGGATTTTGGTCATGAGATTATCAAAAAGGATCTTCACCTAGATCCTTTTAAATTAAAAATGAAGTTTTA
AATCAATCTAAAGTATATATGAGTAAACTTGGTCTGACAGTTACCAATGCTTAATCAGTGAGGCACCTAT
CTCAGCGATCTGTCTATTTCGTTCATCCATAGTTGCCTGACTCCCCGTCGTGTAGATAACTACGATACGG
GAGGGCTTACCATCTGGCCCCAGTGCTGCAATGATACCGCGAGACCCACGCTCACCGGCTCCAGATTTAT
CAGCAATAAACCAGCCAGCCGGAAGGGCCGAGCGCAGAAGTGGTCCTGCAACTTTATCCGCCTCCATCCA
GTCTATTAATTGTTGCCGGGAAGCTAGAGTAAGTAGTTCGCCAGTTAATAGTTTGCGCAACGTTGTTGCC
ATTGCTACAGGCATCGTGGTGTCACGCTCGTCGTTTGGTATGGCTTCATTCAGCTCCGGTTCCCAACGAT
CAAGGCGAGTTACATGATCCCCCATGTTGTGCAAAAAAGCGGTTAGCTCCTTCGGTCCTCCGATCGTTGT
CAGAAGTAAGTTGGCCGCAGTGTTATCACTCATGGTTATGGCAGCACTGCATAATTCTCTTACTGTCATG
CCATCCGTAAGATGCTTTTCTGTGACTGGTGAGTACTCAACCAAGTCATTCTGAGAATAGTGTATGCGGC
GACCGAGTTGCTCTTGCCCGGCGTCAATACGGGATAATACCGCGCCACATAGCAGAACTTTAAAAGTGCT
CATCATTGGAAAACGTTCTTCGGGGCGAAAACTCTCAAGGATCTTACCGCTGTTGAGATCCAGTTCGATG
TAACCCACTCGTGCACCCAACTGATCTTCAGCATCTTTTACTTTCACCAGCGTTTCTGGGTGAGCAAAAA
CAGGAAGGCAAAATGCCGCAAAAAAGGGAATAAGGGCGACACGGAAATGTTGAATACTCATACTCTTCCT
TTTTCAATATTATTGAAGCATTTATCAGGGTTATTGTCTCATGAGCGGATACATATTTGAATGTATTTAG
AAAAATAAACAAATAGGGGTTCCGCGCACATTTCCCCGAAAAGTGCCACCTGACGTCGACGGATCGGGAG
ATCTCCCGATCCCCTATGGTGCACTCTCAGTACAATCTGCTCTGATGCCGCATAGTTAAGCCAGTATCTG
CTCCCTGCTTGTGTGTTGGAGGTCGCTGAGTAGTGCGCGAGCAAAATTTAAGCTACAACAAGGCAAGGCT
TGACCGACAATTGCATGAAGAATCTGCTTAGGGTTAGGCGTTTTGCGCTGCTTCGCGATGTACGGGCCAG
ATATACGCGTTGACATTGATTATTGACTAGGCTTTTGCAAAAAGCTTTGCAAAGATGGATAAAGTTTTAA
ACAGAGAGGAATCTTTGCAGCTAATGGACCTTCTAGGTCTTGAAAGGAGTGGGAATT
