>Addgene plasmid #155681 | INTS6 | depositor partial sequence | sequence record 301085 | Insert Sequence
ATGCCCATCTTACTGTTCCTGATAGACACGTCTGCCTCTATGAACCAGCGCAGCCATCTGGGCACCACCT
ACCTGGACACGGCCAAAGGCGCGGTAGAGACCTTCATGAAGCTCCGTGCCCGGGACCCTGCCAGCAGAGG
AGACAGGTATATGCTGGTCACTTTCGAAGAGCCGCCCTATGCTATCAAGGCTGGATGGAAAGAAAACCAT
GCAACGTTTATGAATGAATTGAAAAACCTTCAGGCTGAAGGACTTACGACTCTTGGCCAATCCCTAAGGA
CAGCTTTTGATTTATTAAATTTAAATAGATTAGTAACTGGCATAGACAACTATGGGCAGGGAAGAAACCC
TTTTTTCTTGGAGCCAGCAATAATTATCACAATTACTGATGGGAGCAAGTTGACTACCACCAGTGGAGTC
CAGGATGAGCTTCATTTACCTCTTAATTCTCCTTTGCCTGGAAGTGAATTGACCAAGGAACCTTTTCGTT
GGGATCAGAGACTCTTTGCATTAGTGTTGCGGTTGCCTGGCACCATGTCAGTAGAATCAGAACAGTTGAC
AGGTGTGCCTTTAGATGACTCTGCAATCACACCAATGTGTGAAGTGACAGGCGGCCGTTCATATTCTGTG
TGTTCTCCAAGAATGCTTAATCAGTGTCTGGAGTCCTTGGTGCAGAAAGTACAAAGTGGGGTGGTAATAA
ACTTTGAAAAAGCAGGACCAGATCCTTCCCCTGTAGAAGATGGGCAGCCAGATATATCAAGGCCTTTTGG
ATCTCAGCCTTGGCATAGCTGTCACAAACTCATATATGTCAGACCAAATCCTAAAACTGGGGTTCCTATA
GGTCATTGGCCTGTTCCAGAGTCTTTTTGGCCAGATCAAAATTCGCCAACACTACCACCTCGTACATCTC
ATCCTGTAGTGAAGTTTTCCTGTACAGACTGTGAACCAATGGTTATTGATAAACTTCCTTTTGACAAATA
TGAGTTGGAACCTTCACCACTGACTCAATTTATCCTGGAAAGGAAATCTCCTCAAACATGTTGGCAGGTG
TACGTGAGCAATAGTGCAAAATACAGTGAACTTGGTCATCCTTTTGGTTACTTGAAAGCCAGTACAGCAC
TGAACTGTGTCAACTTATTTGTGATGCCTTACAATTATCCAGTCCTTCTTCCCCTCTTAGATGACTTGTT
TAAAGTGCATAAAGCAAAACCAACATTGAAGTGGAGACAGTCATTTGAAAGTTATTTGAAGACAATGCCT
CCCTACTATCTTGGGCCCTTGAAGAAAGCTGTTAGGATGATGGGAGCACCTAACCTAATAGCAGACAGTA
TGGAATATGGACTTAGTTACAGTGTCATTTCATACCTCAAAAAACTGAGTCAACAGGCCAAAATAGAATC
TGATCGAGTCATTGGATCTGTAGGCAAAAAAGTAGTACAGGAGACTGGAATAAAAGTCCGGAGCCGATCA
CATGGTTTATCAATGGCATATAGGAAAGATTTTCAACAACTCCTCCAGGGAATTTCAGAGGATGTCCCTC
ACAGACTGCTAGACCTTAATATGAAGGAATACACTGGGTTCCAAGTTGCTTTGCTGAATAAGGATTTGAA
GCCACAGACATTTAGAAATGCTTATGACATACCAAGACGAAATCTTTTGGATCACTTAACAAGAATGAGA
TCTAATCTTTTGAAGAGCACTCGCAGATTTCTGAAAGGACAGGACGAAGATCAAGTGCACAGTGTTCCTA
TAGCACAAATGGGGAACTACCAGGAATACCTCAAGCAAGTACCTTCTCCACTAAGAGAACTTGATCCTGA
TCAGCCACGAAGGTTGCATACATTTGGCAACCCCTTTAAGCTGGATAAGAAGGGTATGATGATAGATGAA
GCAGATGAATTTGTGGCTGGACCTCAAAATAAACATAAACGACCCGGAGAACCAAATATGCAAGGGATCC
CTAAAAGACGTCGGTGTATGTCTCCACTACTAAGAGGCAGACAGCAGAATCCTGTTGTAAACAATCATAT
TGGGGGAAAAGGACCACCTGCACCTACAACTCAAGCACAGCCAGATCTTATTAAACCTCTTCCTCTTCAT
AAAATTTCAGAAACCACTAATGATTCGATAATACATGATGTGGTTGAAAATCATGTTGCAGACCAACTTT
CATCAGACATTACACCAAATGCTATGGATACGGAATTTTCAGCATCTTCTCCAGCCAGTTTACTGGAACG
GCCAACCAATCATATGGAGGCTCTTGGTCATGACCATTTAGGAACCAATGACCTCACTGTTGGTGGATTT
TTAGAAAATCATGAGGAGCCAAGAGATAAAGAACAATGTGCTGAAGAGAACATACCAGCATCTTCACTCA
ACAAAGGAAAGAAATTGATGCATTGCAGAAGCCATGAAGAGGTCAATACTGAACTAAAAGCACAAATAAT
GAAAGAGATCCGAAAGCCAGGAAGAAAATATGAAAGAATCTTCACTTTACTGAAGCATGTGCAAGGCAGT
TTACAAACAAGACTAATATTTTTACAAAATGTCATTAAAGAAGCATCAAGGTTTAAAAAACGAATGCTAA
TAGAACAACTGGAGAACTTCTTGGATGAAATTCATCGAAGAGCCAATCAGATCAACCATATTAATAGCAA
TTAA
